Addgene plasmid #43434: II-TCCT
Depositing lab: Chad Cowan & Kiran Musunuru. Depositing organization: Harvard University. Publication: A TALEN Genome-Editing System for Generating Human Stem Cell-Based Disease Models. Ding Q, Lee YK, Schaefer EA, Peters DT, Veres A, Kim K, Kuperwasser N, Motola DL, Meissner TB, Hendriks WT, Trevisan M, Gupta RM, Moisan A, Banks E, Friesen M, Schinzel RT, Xia F, Tang A, Xia Y, Figueroa E, Wann A, Ahfeldt T, Daheron L, Zhang F, Rubin LL, Peng LF, Chung RT, Musunuru K, Cowan CA. Cell Stem Cell. 2012 Dec 12. pii: S1934-5909(12)00645-5. doi: 10.1016/j.stem.2012.11.011. PubMed 23246482.
Backbone
  Vector backbone: pCRII-TOPO
  Backbone manufacturer: Invitrogen
  Backbone size w/o insert (bp): 3973
  Vector type: Bacterial Cloning
Growth in bacteria
  Bacterial resistance: Ampicillin and Kanamycin, 100 & 50 μg/mL
  Growth temperature: 37°C
  Growth strain: Top10
  Copy number: High Copy
Gene/Insert
  Gene/Insert name: II-TCCT
  Species: Synthetic
  Insert size (bp): 426
  Cloning method: TOPO Cloning
  Sequencing primers: 5′ T7; 3′ M13-rev
Terms and licenses: Academic/Nonprofit Terms; Industry Terms: Not Available to Industry
How to cite: II-TCCT was a gift from Chad Cowan & Kiran Musunuru (Addgene plasmid # 43434 ; http://n2t.net/addgene:43434 ; RRID:Addgene_43434)
