[The description below was written by a language model from this plasmid's Addgene catalogue record.]
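Description:
II-TCCT is a bacterial cloning plasmid built on the commercial pCRII-TOPO backbone (about 4 kb without insert), into which a 426 bp synthetic insert was placed by TOPO cloning. It is a high-copy plasmid propagated in E. coli and carries both ampicillin and kanamycin resistance, so either or both antibiotics can be used for selection. The vector type is listed purely as bacterial cloning. The record describes no mammalian promoter, reporter or expression cassette, so the plasmid appears to serve as a storage and source vector for its insert rather than as an expression construct. Sequencing across the insert is done from the flanking T7 and M13 reverse primer sites on the backbone.

The record gives no functional annotation for the insert beyond its name, synthetic origin and size, and no feature table is provided. The associated publication describes a TALEN genome-editing system for generating human stem cell-based disease models. In that context, the name plausibly denotes a pre-assembled block of TAL effector repeats recognising the four-base sequence TCCT, with the "II" prefix indicating its position in an ordered assembly. An insert of 426 bp is consistent with roughly four TALE repeat units, each of about 34 amino acids. This reading is an inference from the name, size and publication rather than something the record states. If it is correct, the plasmid would be one member of a library of multimer modules that are excised or amplified and joined in order to build custom TALE DNA-binding arrays, which are then fused to a nuclease domain in a separate expression vector.
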