>Addgene plasmid #43434 | II-TCCT | depositor partial sequence | sequence record 58699 | II-TCCT sequence 426 bps
CGTCTCGCTTAACCCCAGAGCAGGTCGTGGCCATTGCCTCGAATGGAGGGGGCAAACAGGCGTTGGAAAC
CGTACAACGATTGCTGCCGGTGCTGTGCCAAGCGCACGGACTCACCCCAGAGCAGGTCGTGGCGATCGCA
AGCCACGACGGAGGAAAGCAAGCCTTGGAAACAGTACAGAGGCTGTTGCCTGTGCTGTGCCAAGCGCACG
GCCTCACCCCAGAGCAGGTCGTGGCGATCGCAAGCCACGACGGAGGAAAGCAAGCCTTGGAAACAGTACA
GAGGCTGTTGCCTGTGCTGTGCCAAGCGCACGGATTAACCCCAGAGCAGGTCGTGGCCATTGCCTCGAAT
GGAGGGGGCAAACAGGCGTTGGAAACCGTACAACGATTGCTGCCGGTGCTGTGCCAAGCGCACGGGCTCA
GAGACG
