>Addgene plasmid #43434 | II-TCCT | addgene partial sequence | sequence record 60562 | M13-F20 5'-TGTAAAACGACGGCCAGT-3'
CTATAGGGCGAATTGGGCCCTCTAGATGCATGCTCGAGCGGCCGCCAGTGTGATGGATATCTGCAGAATT
CGCCCTTAGTATCTTTCCTGTGCCCACGTCTCTGAGCCCGTGCGCTTGGCACAGCACCGGCAGCAATCGT
TGTACGGTTTCCAACGCCTGTTTGCCCCCTCCATTCGAGGCAATGGCCACGACCTGCTCTGGGGTTAATC
CGTGCGCTTGGCACAGCACAGGCAACAGCCTCTGTACTGTTTCCAAGGCTTGCTTTCCTCCGTCGTGGCT
TGCGATCGCCACGACCTGCTCTGGGGTGAGGCCGTGCGCTTGGCACAGCACAGGCAACAGCCTCTGTACT
GTTTCCAAGGCTTGCTTTCCTCCGTCGTGGCTTGCGATCGCCACGACCTGCTCTGGGGTGAGTCCGTGCG
CTTGGCACAGCACCGGCAGCAATCGTTGTACGGTTTCCAACGCCTGTTTGCCCCCTCCATTCGAGGCAAT
GGCCACGACCTGCTCTGGGGTTAAGCGAGACGCGCTAGGACGGCATCTATATAAGGGCGAATTCCAGCAC
ACTGGCGGCCGTTACTAGTGGATCCGAGCTCGGTACCAAGCTTGGCGTAATCATGGTCATAGCTGTTTCC
TGTGTGAAATTGTTATCCGCTCACAATTCCACACAACATACGAGCCGGAAGCATAAAGTGTAAAGCCTGG
GGTGCCTAATGAGTGAGCTAACTCACATTAATTGCGTTGCGCTCACTGCCCGCTTTCCAGTCGGGAAACC
TGTCGTGCCAGCTGCATTAATGAATCGGCCAACGCGCGGGGAGAGGCGGTTTGCGTATTGGGCGCTCTTC
CGCTTCCTCGCTCACTGACTCGCTGCGCTCGGTCGTTCGGCTGCGGCGAGCGGTATCAGCTCACTCAAAG
GCGGTAATACGGTTATCCACAGAATCAGGGGATAACGCAGGAAAGAACATGTGAGCAAAAGGCCAGCAAA
AGGCCAGGAACCGTAAAAAGGCCGCGTTGCTGGCGTTTT
